Addgene plasmid #81442: pDONR223_COPS2_p.G68R
Purpose: Gateway Donor vector containing COPS2 , part of the Target Accelerator Plasmid Collection.
Depositing lab: Jesse Boehm & William Hahn & David Root. Depositing organization: Broad Institute. Publication: Systematic Functional Interrogation of Rare Cancer Variants Identifies Oncogenic Alleles. Kim E, Ilic N, Shrestha Y, Zou L, Kamburov A, Zhu C, Yang X, Lubonja R, Tran N, Nguyen C, Lawrence MS, Piccioni F, Bagul M, Doench JG, Chouinard CR, Wu X, Hogstrom L, Natoli T, Tamayo P, Horn H, Corsello SM, Lage K, Root DE, Subramanian A, Golub TR, Getz G, Boehm JS, Hahn WC. Cancer Discov. 2016 Jul;6(7):714-26. doi: 10.1158/2159-8290.CD-16-0160. Epub 2016 May 4. PubMed 27147599.
Backbone
  Vector backbone: pDONR223
  Backbone manufacturer: Invitrogen
  Backbone size w/o insert (bp): 2790
  Vector type: Gateway Entry vector
Growth in bacteria
  Bacterial resistance: Spectinomycin, 50 μg/mL
  Growth temperature: 37°C
  Growth strain: DH5alpha
  Copy number: High Copy
Gene/Insert
  Gene/Insert name: COPS2
  Species: H. sapiens (human)
  Mutation: G68R
  GenBank ID: NM_004236.3
  Entrez Gene: COPS2 (a.k.a. ALIEN, CSN2, SGN2, TRIP15)
  Promoter: None
  Cloning method: Gateway Cloning
  Sequencing primers: 5′ M13pUC-fwd; 3′ M13-Rev
Terms and licenses: Academic/Nonprofit Terms; Industry Terms: Not Available to Industry
Depositor comments: Open state: NO stop codon immediately follows insert
How to cite: pDONR223_COPS2_p.G68R was a gift from Jesse Boehm & William Hahn & David Root (Addgene plasmid # 81442 ; http://n2t.net/addgene:81442 ; RRID:Addgene_81442)
