[The description below was written by a language model from this plasmid's Addgene catalogue record and pLannotate feature annotations shown in this document.]
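Description:
pDONR223_COPS2_p.G68R is a Gateway entry clone built on the Invitrogen pDONR223 backbone and belongs to the Target Accelerator Plasmid Collection of cancer-associated variant ORFs. It is a bacterial propagation and shuttling plasmid rather than an expression vector. A high-copy ColE1/pUC-type origin maintains it in E. coli, and selection is with spectinomycin through the aadA (SmR) aminoglycoside adenylyltransferase gene. A fragment of a class 1 integron Pc promoter and a remnant of a gentamicin resistance gene lie upstream of this marker. The sequenced record is about 4.1 kb and also carries rrnB T1 and T2 terminators, which insulate the cloning region from read-through transcription, along with small lacZα and lacI fragments that are backbone leftovers.

The insert is the human COPS2 open reading frame (also called CSN2, TRIP15 or ALIEN). It encodes a core subunit of the COP9 signalosome, which regulates cullin-based ubiquitin ligases by deneddylation, and here it carries the missense substitution G68R. The ORF is flanked by two attL recombination sites; the annotation software labels the upstream one attL3 and the downstream one attL2. These sites allow an LR Clonase reaction to move the ORF into any compatible destination vector. No promoter drives the insert in this plasmid, although a T7 promoter sits just outside the downstream att site, facing back toward the insert. The clone is in the "open" configuration, with no stop codon immediately after the coding sequence, so it can be fused in frame to C-terminal tags supplied by the destination vector. According to the record, it serves as a source clone for building expression constructs to test the functional consequences of rare cancer variants.
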