Features (pLannotate 1.2.2; 12 found; start..end, strand, type, name):
     38..74      -  CDS            lacZα (fragment): LacZα fragment of β-galactosidase; lacZ fragment
     91..186     +  protein_bind   attL3: mutant version of attL; recombination site for the Gateway® LR reaction LR Clonase™
    192..1520    +  CDS            COPS2: CSN2_HUMAN - Also known as CSN2, TRIP15. Experimental evidence at protein level: Swiss-Prot protein existence level 1. Essential component of the COP9 signalosome complex (CSN), a complex involved in various cellular and developmental processes. The CSN complex is an essential regulator of the ubiquitin (Ubl) conjugation pathway by mediating the deneddylation of the cullin subunits of SCF-type E3 ligase complexes, leading to decrease the Ubl ligase activity of SCF-type complexes such as SCF, CSA or DDB2. The complex is also involved in phosphorylation of p53/TP53, c-jun/JUN, IkappaBalpha/NFKBI
   1522..1621    -  protein_bind   attL2: mutant version of attL; recombination site for the Gateway® LR reaction LR Clonase™
   1639..1657    -  promoter       T7 promoter: promoter for bacteriophage T7 RNA polymerase
   1847..1870    +  promoter       Pc promoter (fragment): intI1 (promoter lies within the coding sequence); class 1 integron promoter
   2046..2102    +  CDS            GmR (fragment): gentamycin acetyltransferase; aacC1; confers resistance to gentamycin
   2109..2900    +  CDS            SmR: aminoglycoside adenylyltransferase (Murphy, 1985); aadA; confers resistance to spectinomycin and streptomycin
   2993..3581    +  rep_origin     ori: high-copy-number ColE1/pMB1/pBR322/pUC origin of replication
   3764..3856    +  CDS            lacI (fragment): lac repressor; lacI; The lac repressor binds to the lac operator to inhibit transcription in E. coli. This inhibition can be relieved by adding lactose or isopropyl-β-D-thiogalactopyranoside (IPTG).
   3911..3938    -  terminator     rrnB T2 terminator: transcription terminator T2 from the E. coli rrnB gene
   4070..4113    +  terminator     rrnB T1 terminator: Escherichia coli rrnB; transcription terminator T1 from the E. coli rrnB gene
>Addgene plasmid #81442 | pDONR223_COPS2_p.G68R | addgene full sequence | sequence record 168265 | Addgene NGS Result
GGCAGTTCCCTACTCTCGCGTTAACGCTAGCATGGATGTTTTCCCAGTCACGACGTTGTAAAACGACGGC
CAGTCTTAAGCTCGGGCCCCAAATAATGATTTTATTTTGACTGATAGTGACCTGTTCGTTGCAACAAATT
GATGAGCAATGCTTTTTTATAATGCCAACTTTGTACAAAAAAGTTGGCACCATGTCTGACATGGAGGATG
ATTTCATGTGCGATGATGAGGAGGACTACGACCTGGAATACTCTGAAGATAGTAACTCCGAGCCAAATGT
GGATTTGGAAAATCAGTACTATAATTCCAAAGCATTAAAAGAAGATGACCCAAAAGCGGCATTAAGCAGT
TTCCAAAAGGTTTTGGAACTTGAAGGTGAAAAAGGAGAATGGAGATTTAAAGCACTGAAACAAATGATTA
AGATTAACTTCAAGTTGACAAACTTTCCAGAAATGATGAATAGATATAAGCAGCTATTGACCTATATTCG
GAGTGCAGTCACAAGAAATTATTCTGAAAAATCCATTAATTCTATTCTTGATTATATCTCTACTTCTAAA
CAGATGGATTTACTGCAGGAATTCTATGAAACAACACTGGAAGCTTTGAAAGATGCTAAGAATGATAGAC
TGTGGTTTAAGACAAACACAAAGCTTGGAAAATTATATTTAGAACGAGAGGAATATGGAAAGCTTCAAAA
AATTTTACGCCAGTTACATCAGTCGTGCCAGACTGATGATGGAGAAGATGATCTGAAAAAAGGTACACAG
TTATTAGAAATATATGCTTTGGAAATTCAAATGTACACAGCACAGAAAAATAACAAAAAACTTAAAGCAC
TCTATGAACAGTCACTTCACATCAAGTCTGCCATCCCTCATCCACTGATTATGGGAGTTATCAGAGAATG
TGGTGGTAAAATGCACTTGAGGGAAGGTGAATTTGAAAAGGCACACACTGATTTTTTTGAAGCCTTCAAG
AATTATGATGAATCTGGAAGTCCAAGACGAACCACTTGCTTAAAATATTTGGTCTTAGCAAATATGCTTA
TGAAATCGGGAATAAATCCATTTGACTCACAGGAGGCCAAGCCGTACAAAAATGATCCAGAAATTTTAGC
AATGACGAATTTAGTAAGTGCCTATCAGAATAATGACATCACTGAATTTGAAAAGATTCTAAAAACAAAT
CACAGCAACATCATGGATGATCCTTTCATAAGAGAACACATTGAAGAGCTTTTGCGAAACATCAGAACAC
AAGTGCTTATAAAATTAATTAAGCCTTACACAAGAATACATATTCCTTTTATTTCTAAGGAGTTAAACAT
AGATGTAGCTGATGTGGAGAGCTTGCTGGTGCAGTGCATATTGGATAACACTATTCATGGCCGAATTGAT
CAAGTCAACCAACTCCTTGAACTGGATCATCAGAAGAGGGGTGGTGCACGATATACTGCACTAGATAAAT
GGACCAACCAACTAAATTCTCTCAACCAGGCTGTAGTCAGTAAACTGGCTTACCCAACTTTCTTGTACAA
AGTTGGCATTATAAGAAAGCATTGCTTATCAATTTGTTGCAACGAACAGGTCACTATCAGTCAAAATAAA
ATCATTATTTGCCATCCAGCTGATATCCCCTATAGTGAGTCGTATTACATGGTCATAGCTGTTTCCTGGC
AGCTCTGGCCCGTGTCTCAAAATCTCTGATGTTACATTGCACAAGATAAAAATATATCATCATGCCTCCT
CTAGACCAGCCAGGACAGAAATGCCTCGACTTCGCTGCTACCCAAGGTTGCCGGGTGACGCACACCGTGG
AAACGGATGAAGGCACGAACCCAGTGGACATAAGCCTGTTCGGTTCGTAAGCTGTAATGCAAGTAGCGTA
TGCGCTCACGCAACTGGTCCAGAACCTTGACCGAACGCAGCGGTGGTAACGGCGCAGTGGCGGTTTTCAT
GGCTTGTTATGACTGTTTTTTTGGGGTACAGTCTATGCCTCGGGCATCCAAGCAGCAAGCGCGTTACGCC
GTGGGTCGATGTTTGATGTTATGGAGCAGCAACGATGTTACGCAGCAGGGCAGTCGCCCTAAAACAAAGT
TAAACATTATGAGGGAAGCGGTGATCGCCGAAGTATCGACTCAACTATCAGAGGTAGTTGGCGTCATCGA
GCGCCATCTCGAACCGACGTTGCTGGCCGTACATTTGTACGGCTCCGCAGTGGATGGCGGCCTGAAGCCA
CACAGTGATATTGATTTGCTGGTTACGGTGACCGTAAGGCTTGATGAAACAACGCGGCGAGCTTTGATCA
ACGACCTTTTGGAAACTTCGGCTTCCCCTGGAGAGAGCGAGATTCTCCGCGCTGTAGAAGTCACCATTGT
TGTGCACGACGACATCATTCCGTGGCGTTATCCAGCTAAGCGCGAACTGCAATTTGGAGAATGGCAGCGC
AATGACATTCTTGCAGGTATCTTCGAGCCAGCCACGATCGACATTGATCTGGCTATCTTGCTGACAAAAG
CAAGAGAACATAGCGTTGCCTTGGTAGGTCCAGCGGCGGAGGAACTCTTTGATCCGGTTCCTGAACAGGA
TCTATTTGAGGCGCTAAATGAAACCTTAACGCTATGGAACTCGCCGCCCGACTGGGCTGGCGATGAGCGA
AATGTAGTGCTTACGTTGTCCCGCATTTGGTACAGCGCAGTAACCGGCAAAATCGCGCCGAAGGATGTCG
CTGCCGACTGGGCAATGGAGCGCCTGCCGGCCCAGTATCAGCCCGTCATACTTGAAGCTAGACAGGCTTA
TCTTGGACAAGAAGAAGATCGCTTGGCCTCGCGCGCAGATCAGTTGGAAGAATTTGTCCACTACGTGAAA
GGCGAGATCACCAAGGTAGTCGGCAAATAACCCTCGAGCCACCCATGACCAAAATCCCTTAACGTGAGTT
ACGCGTCGTTCCACTGAGCGTCAGACCCCGTAGAAAAGATCAAAGGATCTTCTTGAGATCCTTTTTTTCT
GCGCGTAATCTGCTGCTTGCAAACAAAAAAACCACCGCTACCAGCGGTGGTTTGTTTGCCGGATCAAGAG
CTACCAACTCTTTTTCCGAAGGTAACTGGCTTCAGCAGAGCGCAGATACCAAATACTGTTCTTCTAGTGT
AGCCGTAGTTAGGCCACCACTTCAAGAACTCTGTAGCACCGCCTACATACCTCGCTCTGCTAATCCTGTT
ACCAGTGGCTGCTGCCAGTGGCGATAAGTCGTGTCTTACCGGGTTGGACTCAAGACGATAGTTACCGGAT
AAGGCGCAGCGGTCGGGCTGAACGGGGGGTTCGTGCACACAGCCCAGCTTGGAGCGAACGACCTACACCG
AACTGAGATACCTACAGCGTGAGCTATGAGAAAGCGCCACGCTTCCCGAAGGGAGAAAGGCGGACAGGTA
TCCGGTAAGCGGCAGGGTCGGAACAGGAGAGCGCACGAGGGAGCTTCCAGGGGGAAACGCCTGGTATCTT
TATAGTCCTGTCGGGTTTCGCCACCTCTGACTTGAGCGTCGATTTTTGTGATGCTCGTCAGGGGGGCGGA
GCCTATGGAAAAACGCCAGCAACGCGGCCTTTTTACGGTTCCTGGCCTTTTGCTGGCCTTTTGCTCACAT
GTTCTTTCCTGCGTTATCCCCTGATTCTGTGGATAACCGTATTACCGCCTTTGAGTGAGCTGATACCGCT
CGCCGCAGCCGAACGACCGAGCGCAGCGAGTCAGTGAGCGAGGAAGCGGAAGAGCGCCCAATACGCAAAC
CGCCTCTCCCCGCGCGTTGGCCGATTCATTAATGCAGCTGGCACGACAGGTTTCCCGACTGGAAAGCGGG
CAGTGAGCGCAACGCAATTAATACGCGTACCGCTAGCCAGGAAGAGTTTGTAGAAACGCAAAAAGGCCAT
CCGTCAGGATGGCCTTCTGCTTAGTTTGATGCCTGGCAGTTTATGGCGGGCGTCCTGCCCGCCACCCTCC
GGGCCGTTGCTTCACAACGTTCAAATCCGCTCCCGGCGGATTTGTCCTACTCAGGAGAGCGTTCACCGAC
AAACAACAGATAAAACGAAAGGCCCAGTCTTCCGACTGAGCCTTTCGTTTTATTTGATGCCT
