>Addgene plasmid #81442 | pDONR223_COPS2_p.G68R | depositor partial sequence | sequence record 154761 | Insert sequence
ATGTCTGACATGGAGGATGATTTCATGTGCGATGATGAGGAGGACTACGACCTGGAATACTCTGAAGATA
GTAACTCCGAGCCAAATGTGGATTTGGAAAATCAGTACTATAATTCCAAAGCATTAAAAGAAGATGACCC
AAAAGCGGCATTAAGCAGTTTCCAAAAGGTTTTGGAACTTGAAGGTGAAAAAGGAGAATGGAGATTTAAA
GCACTGAAACAAATGATTAAGATTAACTTCAAGTTGACAAACTTTCCAGAAATGATGAATAGATATAAGC
AGCTATTGACCTATATTCGGAGTGCAGTCACAAGAAATTATTCTGAAAAATCCATTAATTCTATTCTTGA
TTATATCTCTACTTCTAAACAGATGGATTTACTGCAGGAATTCTATGAAACAACACTGGAAGCTTTGAAA
GATGCTAAGAATGATAGACTGTGGTTTAAGACAAACACAAAGCTTGGAAAATTATATTTAGAACGAGAGG
AATATGGAAAGCTTCAAAAAATTTTACGCCAGTTACATCAGTCGTGCCAGACTGATGATGGAGAAGATGA
TCTGAAAAAAGGTACACAGTTATTAGAAATATATGCTTTGGAAATTCAAATGTACACAGCACAGAAAAAT
AACAAAAAACTTAAAGCACTCTATGAACAGTCACTTCACATCAAGTCTGCCATCCCTCATCCACTGATTA
TGGGAGTTATCAGAGAATGTGGTGGTAAAATGCACTTGAGGGAAGGTGAATTTGAAAAGGCACACACTGA
TTTTTTTGAAGCCTTCAAGAATTATGATGAATCTGGAAGTCCAAGACGAACCACTTGCTTAAAATATTTG
GTCTTAGCAAATATGCTTATGAAATCGGGAATAAATCCATTTGACTCACAGGAGGCCAAGCCGTACAAAA
ATGATCCAGAAATTTTAGCAATGACGAATTTAGTAAGTGCCTATCAGAATAATGACATCACTGAATTTGA
AAAGATTCTAAAAACAAATCACAGCAACATCATGGATGATCCTTTCATAAGAGAACACATTGAAGAGCTT
TTGCGAAACATCAGAACACAAGTGCTTATAAAATTAATTAAGCCTTACACAAGAATACATATTCCTTTTA
TTTCTAAGGAGTTAAACATAGATGTAGCTGATGTGGAGAGCTTGCTGGTGCAGTGCATATTGGATAACAC
TATTCATGGCCGAATTGATCAAGTCAACCAACTCCTTGAACTGGATCATCAGAAGAGGGGTGGTGCACGA
TATACTGCACTAGATAAATGGACCAACCAACTAAATTCTCTCAACCAGGCTGTAGTCAGTAAACTGGCT
